>Addgene plasmid #167136 | pBJ7 | addgene full sequence | sequence record 330487 | Addgene NGS Result
TCTGGAAGAAATAGCGCTTTCAGCCTGTGGGCGGACAAAATAGTTGGGAACTGGGAGGGGTGGAAATGGA
GTTTTTAAGGATTATTTAGGGAAGAGTGACAAAATAGATGGGAACTGGGTGTAGCGTCGTAAGCTAATAC
GAAAATTAAAAATGACAAAATAGTTTGGAACTAGATTTCACTTATCTGGTTGGTCGACACTAGTATTACC
CTGTTATCCCTAGATTTAAATGATATCGGATCCTAGTAAGCCACGTTTTAATTAATCAGATCCCTCAATA
GCGGCCGCAAGCTTACCACCAGATTTCCATCTGGGCACCGAAGGTCCACTCGTCGCTGTCGCCACGACCG
AAGCTGCCGCCGTTGAAATCAGCAGGAACGGCTTTGCCGAAGTTCGCGTTGTTATCAGCGTTACCGGTGT
AGTCGTAACCCCATTTCTCATCCCACTTGGCGTAGGTTGCGAAGACACGAATAGCCGGGCGTGACCAGAT
GCTGTCGCCAGCCTGCCATTGTTGTGCGAGGGTAATTTTGTACTGATTGTTCTTGTCGCCGGTGCGCTGG
GATTCGACGTTGTCGTAGCCGATTTCCATCACGGTGCTCATGATTGGCGTCCACTTGTACATCGGGCGAA
TACCGACGGTCCACCACTTGGTGCCGTTGTCGTTATCCCAGTTGATATCCTGGTACATACCCACGTACAT
CATGTCCCAGTTGTCGCCCATGGAGATCGCACCGTGGTCGAGGATACGCAGCATGTGACCGTTGTTGTTG
ATATTGTAGGCAAATTTTTCGTTATCAAATGCAACGCCAGAACCCTGCGACAGCCCTTTACCCTGCGAGG
TCATCGAGTCAGTAGCGTACTGAACAACAAACTTGTTAAAGCCCTTCAGGACACTCTGAGTATGTTCAGC
AGTGAATAACCAGCCGTCTTTCGATGCGCCATCAACCAGACGATAGTTATCACGCAAGTTGGCACGACCG
TAGTCCTGGCACGACAGGTTTCCCGACTGGAAAGCGGGCAGTGAGCGCAACGCAATTAATGTGAGTTAGC
TCACTCATTAGGCACCCCAGGCTTTACACTTTATGCTTCCGGCTCGTATGTTGTGTGGAATTGTGAGCGG
ATAACAATTTCACACAGGAAACAGCTATGACCATGATTACGCCAAGCTATTTAGGTGACACTATAGAATA
CTCAAGCTATGCATCAAGCTTGGTACCGAGCTCGGATCCGAATTCACTCCCTTGCCATCGCGATGCATCT
TAAAATCCATAGAGTATATCAACTATTAAATGCTTGGTTTAAGCTTAAAGCACACCCTTTCTGTGCCCTC
GTATTGGCGCGACGTAAAATCTCAACAAGTACACCAGGATATTGACCATATTCTCTGCTCATTATCCCGA
CATCATCGGTAACAATAAATGCCGGATAACTCGTTGATGACGCATCCATATAACTCATCAAACCCGGCAT
TCCATCAGGTACAGGTTTCAATGTTTCAGGATCAAGTGCTCGCGCATATACCCACGGCGGAACACGTTTA
CGTTGCATTTCATCCTCAAAGAAACAAGTGTTGAGTTCAACTTGATTAAATATATCGCGGATTTGACTAA
TATTATTGAGGTTGAACGTGTCGAATAAAAGATGATTGAAATCATCGCGTTTTAGGGACTCTTTTTCATA
ACTTTTCCAGCCGCCCCCCGTTATGATATAAAGGTTTTTATCCCCATAAAATGAGATATTTTTATCTTTC
ATATACTGGCAGAGCAAATAAATAAAGTATGGTGAGCCGATAAGACAAATATCTTTTCCTTGATTTTTTA
TTCGCTCAAGGCTATTCAATGTCTTAACAAAATCTATTCGTTCTTCCATTACGGTAAATGTCGTGGGATA
TAATAATTCTACCAAGCTCATAACATATTTAAACCAAATGTTATGAGCATTAAATCTATCTGGCCCTAAG
TTGACCAACTCTATTTGATGATCAAACCAACTACCAACATATTTCATGCCATAACTCACAGAGCCTAAGA
GTCTCTCAATACTTAGTCTGTTACGCGCCACCTGACTTTTTAAACCACTCGTGCCGCTGCTGGTAAACCA
ACTTTCAATCTCGTTCTCCTGAGAAGTTAATAAGCGAGTAAACTTAAAAACTGATGTTGGGAATACAGGT
ATGTCATCAATTTCCGTAATATTGTCGTCTACTTTGTGTACCTGACAGTAGTGACGGTATTCTTGACAAT
GTTTATAGTGATTACGAAATGCATCAAGAACAAATTTGTTTCTGATTTTTTCCTGTTCATCGTAAGACCA
AGCTAATGGATCGCTGGAAAAAATCAAATCATCAATTTCTGAGCTTGCTATGATCTCTTGTTTATCAACA
TATGAAGTCATACCTGTTTTACCCCTCCAAATAATTTAGAGAATATGGCAGCGTTGCTGCCATATTCTTT
TACTACATGTGGTACTTTTTAATATTATCATTAACAATATTGATTACGTTTTTTTGGTGCATCAAGTCAT
TCATTGGTTCAAAAGATAACAATACACTTTTTGCACCGCACTTTTCAATTGCCAGCTTAGCCGCAGCTAT
ACATTCCGTATAATCTCCGACAGCGTTTTCTGTGATTATCTCTTCAAGTTTATTTTCGAGATTTTCATTA
GGATACATTTCAAGAACATAATCACGGATAAATGCACGCGTCTCTTGTTTAGCTTTGTGACTATCTTCGT
TATAGTTAACCAATACCATTAACTGATGATCTATCGCTGATAAGTCAATACCATATTTATCAGCAACGGC
TTTATACCTTTCAGCATATTCATATCTAACATCATTGGAGTCATCCCACTTAAAGATGAGAGGAATGCCT
TTTTTAGCCGCCCACTCAACAATATGATGACTGGTTGCTGTGACATATCTCCGAGGCCCGCCTTGGGTAT
AAGCGTGGGGGTTTACCGATATTTTAGGGAAACTATAAAAATCATTATCGGGATTACAATAGCCTGTTGT
TAAAGCATCGTTAATGATTTCATAACACTCTTCAAATAGTTGCTGTTGATATTCAACAGGGCGATTAAAA
AGACGCATTTCATCTTTTTTTTCACAATCACTAAACCCTAAAATAAATCTCCCTTCGCTTAATTGATCCA
ATAAGCAAGCCTCCTCCGCTATTCGGACAGGATGATGAGTTGTAATGATGTGATTCAATGAGCCAATTTT
AATTTTTTCTGTTAAACCGAGCAAAAAACCAGAAACAGTCAGAGGAGCACCGACAACACCATTACCTGAA
AAATGATTTTCATACACCAAAATCTGTTCAAAATTCAACTTATCAACATACTCTGTTATTTCCTGCATGC
GAACTATACTTTGTTCTTGAACAGTTGTTGAATTGATGAAGTTAAGGAAGAACAATCCAAATTTCATTTC
TTTTTCCTTAGCTACTATAATAGCGAACGTTGTTTTTCTTTAAGAAACGGCATGACATCAGACTGGAAGA
GCTTCATGGAAGCAATAATTTCGTCTACTGTTCCATTCGCTTCAAACCCACAACAGATATTTGATATTCC
CGTGGCATCAATGTCTTTTTGAATTATGTCAATGCATTCCTGCGGGGTTCCCACGGGATTGATTTCGTAA
CTGTAATCAATGCGGCGATTAGTATCTCTATGTCCCTTTAATACAAAGTCACGCCACTGCCCTTTATTGA
AATCATAACCTCTTGTTTTGTCTGAATCATCAAAAATGGTCGTGGCATTCACATAAGAATCATACCAATG
CCCTAGAAAATCCCGACAAATCTCTTGCGCTTTATTTGAGTCATAATTTACAGATGTTATATATGATAAG
CAATGGTCGATATTATGAATATCGTGCCCATATTCTTGAGCCACCTCGTTATAAAGCTCAAGCTGTGCTT
TCTTTTCGTTAGTATTTATAATCCAACTTAATATCATCGGTAAACCAAATTGAGCGGCCCATTCAGTTGT
CGAGGCTGATTCAGCAACCACATAAACAGGGGCTCCACCTTTACTATATGCTGTCGGGTTTACTTTTACC
TTATGGAACTTGATATGTTCATTATCAGCTTCCATATATCCCTCTGTCATGCCATTTTTTATCAACCCGT
ACCAGCACTCCGTTAAAGCGCGACTGTTATTCATATCCGTGCCAAATACGCGAAAGTCTTTATTGTAAAG
CCCCCGACAAATACCAAACCGAAATCGTCCTTTTGACATTTGATCCAATAAATTCACATCTTCAAGTTGG
CGCACTGGATGAGCGGTGGGAAGAACAATAGCCGCAGTCCCTACATTCAATTTTTTGGTTGCACCAAGTA
AATATGCAGCAGCGACATAAGGGTTACCAAGCAAACCAAACTCCGTGAAATGATGCTCCAGTAACCATAC
AGTATCAAAACCACACTCCTCAGAAATACGACCTAATTTAACCAAACGTTTCATTACTTCTGTTTGAGAA
AATTGGGGGGGTTGGTATGTAAGCAAAAAGTTTCCAAATTTCATAGAGAGCCCTTATATTTGAGTGATAG
AATTAACTATACCCGTTATCTTTCAAGTTGCTTCTTTGTTGGCTGCACTCACTCACCCCGGTCACATAGT
TTGCTATGCTCCCGGGATTCGCTCCCTTGCCGTCGCGATCCATCTTGAAATCTATAGGGTAATATCTATC
CCAATAGGTTTTAAGACAGCGAAATCGCTTGATTTTCAATCTCAATTTTCATTCGACGTTCATTGACTGT
CGCAATAGTTAGATGTTCGAATGATGGTTCAATAATATCAACATCAATATCCAGACGATCATTATCCATC
GCGATAGCAGCCTTCGTAACCGATTGATAAAAATTGCGCAGGACCACTAAGTTTTCACCCAAGTCATGCG
AACTCCCTAGCAAAGAATATATCTTGCATCGATTACTACGAATATTTGATAACAATGTGATAACTTCATC
TTGCTTTACCCAATTGTCGTTATTTGCAGTAAAAGCAATAAACGGTATATCAAGATACATCATGCTATTG
ATTGTAGAAGTTAAATCTTCCCAGCCAAAATCAAGGCAATCTCTCGCAAAGACTTCAGCACCCAATTTAT
GGCCTTCAAAATCCAAATTATTCGGCAATTCATTAATGGGTAAACTGAGATAATCAAATCCTAAAGCTCT
TTCAAGCGTATATCTTAAGTTAACAACACCGACTGCGGTGATTAAAAATGAAACATTAATTTCAGATAGA
CTTGCATAAACTATCCGTGCAGATAAGCTTGAAGCCAAAATACCACGGTTATTTATTTTTCGTGTATTTA
ACCAATCAACCACGGCTAATAGGCTCTGTTTTCCTATAGACATTGTAAATTCATCAATTGTCCCTGAACT
CAACCCAACGTGGTGAAGTGAATCATAGCGAATCACATGAAACCCATTCCGCGATAAATATTCCGCTAAA
CCAGCAAAATGATCCATCCTTCGGGCAAAACCCGACGCAATAATAATGGTATTCTTTCTCTTTGGGCTGT
TTTCTTCTGGCAGCGTTTCCCAAACATGAATTTTTTTATTTCCTTCAACACAAAGAACATGGTCGATGGT
TTTATATTTGGATTTATTTTCCATACTTTTTACCTATTACGGGACAAATACAAGGAACTTATCTTCTTCC
AGGAATCGAGTCTGTTCTATTTCAACCGCAACATCCTTAGCAGTATAATGAGATGGCCTCTCATGAGAAA
TATATGTCACTAATCGTTGTAACGGCCTCATTCCGTCATGAGATCCACCAACTCGAAATATATTATTCAT
TCCTGCTTCTACAATCCTTTCCGCACCTCTTAATGCCAACGCATCTCGATACTTAAATGCGGATTCCCAA
GGAAAAATAGATATGGTTTGTGTCTTATTTTTTTGAACATAAGGCAATACTTGCTCAATATTATCGACGT
GATGAAGATACACACATCTGCCAAGTGGTTGATTAAATTCCACACCCGCATTTGACTCAATAATCATCCA
ACGTTGATGAACATCCACCTCTACTTTTAATCCAGCAAATAAGCTCTCTTTTTGGACTAAAGAATAGGCC
GCCTTTTCATCAAAATCTTTTTTGGCGTTTGGTAATATATGCGCATATAGATTAAGTTTTTCTATCAACG
CTAACTTAAATTCCTCATACTGATTTCCCATGTAATATATGTTTTGGGCAGAAAAACAAGCGCGCTGATC
GTAAAAACAAATATCATGAGCCGCACCGGTAGCTGCTGACGTTAAATCAACTGGATTATCAATAATGCAA
AAACTCTTTTTAGAGCCAAATTTAATCACGTCAGCATAGGGTGGTGCATGTTCTACAGCCCAATTAATCG
CATCTTCCCCTCCCCAAGCGACAATAACATCCATATGTTGCATAATTTCTTTTGCGAGTGATGTATCACC
TTGGTGTGGCCAATATACAACAGACAAAGAGCGCGTTATCGGATGATTAGGGTCTACATCGATAAAGCTT
AACGCTAATGCATTAGCGGTAAAGGGATCGGTTGACGATGTTTTTATAATACACTGATTCTTGGTTAAAA
TTGCGCGTAATATAGACATGATCCCAGATAATGGAACATTACCTGCCAACAGATGTATAGACTTACCTTT
CGGAAAAGCCTTAATATAACTTTCATCCTGAGGTAGCCATTCATCCATGATATGGCGAGAACCAAGTTCA
TTTTCTACAACATCATAAAGGCCACCTTTAGAACATAAAATCATAGATATCCAGTTGGCCTCTAACTTGG
CCATTGCTTCTGAATATCCCATATATTTTTTTAAATCACGAATGTATGTCCTGCGCCTTGAATATTCTTC
ATTTTTCCATCTTTGCCCTACCGTATAGAGAAAATTGACAATATTATGCAACCGTAATTTATTATTTTCA
TTATAATCAATAATGTTTTTTACATGAGAATTATTCAATATTGGCAGGTAAACACTATTATCACCAAAAT
TAATGGATTGCACTAAATCATCACTTTCGGGAAAAATTTCAACCTGGCCGTTAATAATGAATGAAATTTT
TTTAGTCATATTAGCCATCCATTTAATGGGGTAACTTCAACTTAAGTTATTGTTTAATCATCTTGCAAAC
TGGTTGTACCGCGAAACGATCCTCATCCTGTCTCTTGATCAGATCTTGATCCCCTGCGCCATCAGATCCT
TGGCGGCAAGAAAGCCATCCAGTTTACTTTGCAGGGCTTCCCAACCTTACCAGAGGGCGCCCCAGCTGGC
AATTCCGGTTCGCTTGCTGTCCATAAAACCGCCCAGTCTAGCTATCGCCATGTAAGCCCACTGCAAGCTA
CCTGCTTTCTCTTTGCGCTTGCGTTTTCCCTTGTCCAGATAGCCCAGTAGCTGACATTCATCCGCACCTA
GGAGGCGCGCCACGGCCGCGTCGACCCCACGCCCCTCTTTAATACGACGGGCAATTTGCACTTCAGAAAA
TGAAGAGTTTGCTTTAGCCATAACAAAAGTCCAGTATGCTTTTTCACAGCATAACTGGACTGATTTCAGT
TTACAACTATTCTGTCTAGTTTAAGACTTTATTGTCATAGTTTAGATCTATTTTGTTCAGTTTAAGACTT
TATTGTCCGCCCACAGGCCACGATGCGTCCGGCGTAGAGGATCTGCTCATGTTTGACAGCTTATCATCGA
TGCATAATGTGCCTGTCAAATGGACGAAGCAGGGATTCTGCAAACCCTATGCTACTCCGTCAAGCCGTCA
ATTGTCTGATTCGTTACCAATTATGACAACTTGACGGCTACATCATTCACTTTTTCTTCACAACCGGCAC
GGAACTCGCTCGGGCTGGCCCCGGTGCATTTTTTAAATACCCGCGAGAAATAGAGTTGATCGTCAAAACC
AACATTGCGACCGACGGTGGCGATAGGCATCCGGGTGGTGCTCAAAAGCAGCTTCGCCTGGCTGATACGT
TGGTCCTCGCGCCAGCTTAAGACGCTAATCCCTAACTGCTGGCGGAAAAGATGTGACAGACGCGACGGCG
ACAAGCAAACATGCTGTGCGACGCTGGCGATATCAAAATTGCTGTCTGCCAGGTGATCGCTGATGTACTG
ACAAGCCTCGCGTACCCGATTATCCATCGGTGGATGGAGCGACTCGTTAATCGCTTCCATGCGCCGCAGT
AACAATTGCTCAAGCAGATTTATCGCCAGCAGCTCCGAATAGCGCCCTTCCCCTTGCCCGGCGTTAATGA
TTTGCCCAAACAGGTCGCTGAAATGCGGCTGGTGCGCTTCATCCGGGCGAAAGAACCCCGTATTGGCAAA
TATTGACGGCCAGTTAAGCCATTCATGCCAGTAGGCGCGCGGACGAAAGTAAACCCACTGGTGATACCAT
TCGCGAGCCTCCGGATGACGACCGTAGTGATGAATCTCTCCTGGCGGGAACAGCAAAATATCACCCGGTC
GGCAAACAAATTCTCGTCCCTGATTTTTCACCACCCCCTGACCGCGAATGGTGAGATTGAGAATATAACC
TTTCATTCCCAGCGGTCGGTCGATAAAAAAATCGAGATAACCGTTGGCCTCAATCGGCGTTAAACCCGCC
ACCAGATGGGCATTAAACGAGTATCCCGGCAGCAGGGGATCATTTTGCGCTTCAGCCATACTTTTCATAC
TCCCGCCATTCAGAGAAGAAACCAATTGTCCATATTGCATCAGACATTGCCGTCACTGCGTCTTTTACTG
GCTCTTCTCGCTAACCAAACCGGTAACCCCGCTTATTAAAAGCATTCTGTAACAAAGCGGGACCAAAGCC
ATGACAAAAACGCGTAACAAAAGTGTCTATAATCACGGCAGAAAAGTCCACATTGATTATTTGCACGGCG
TCACACTTTGCTATGCCATAGCATTTTTATCCATAAGATTAGCGGATCCTACCTGACGCTTTTTATCGCA
ACTCTCTACTGTTTCTCCATACCCGTTTTTTTGGGCTAGCGAATTCGAGCTCGGTACCCAAGTCTTAAAC
TAGACAGAATAGTTGTAAACTGAAATCAGTCCAGTTATGCTGTGAAAAAGCATACTGGACTTTTGTTATG
GCTAAAGCAAACTCTTCATTTTCTGAAGTGCAAATTGCCCGTCGTATTAAAGAGGGGCGTGGCCAAGGGC
ATGGTAAAGACTATATTCCATGGCTAACAGTACAAGAAGTTCCTTCTTCAGGTCGTTCCCACCGTATTTA
TTCTCATAAGACGGGACGAGTCCATCATTTGCTATCTGACTTAGAGCTTGCTGTTTTTCTCAGTCTTGAG
TGGGAGAGCAGCGTGCTAGATATACGCGAGCAGTTCCCCTTATTACCTAGTGATACCAGGCAGATTGCAA
TAGATAGTGGTATTAAGCATCCTGTTATTCGTGGTGTAGATCAGGTTATGTCTACTGATTTTTTAGTGGA
CTGCAAAGATGGTCCTTTTGAGCAGTTTGCTATTCAAGTCAAACCTGCAGCAGCCTTACAAGACGAGCGT
ACCTTAGAAAAACTAGAACTAGAGCGTCGCTATTGGCAGCAAAAGCAAATTCCTTGGTTCATTTTTACTG
ATAAAGAAATAAATCCCGTAGTAAAAGAAAATATTGAATGGCTTTATTCAGTGAAAACAGAAGAAGTTTC
TGCGGAGCTTTTAGCACAACTATCCCCATTGGCCCATATCCTGCAAGAAAAAGGAGATGAAAACATTATC
AATGTCTGTAAGCAGGTTGATATTGCTTATGATTTGGAGTTAGGCAAAACATTGAGTGAGATACGAGCCT
TAACCGCAAATGGTTTTATTAAGTTCAATATTTATAAGTCTTTCAGGGCAAATAAGTGTGCAGATCTCTG
TATTAGCCAAGTAGTGAATATGGAGGAGTTGCGCTATGTGGCAAATTAATGAGGTTGTGCTATTTGATAA
TGATCCGTATCGCATTTTGGCTATAGAGGATGGCCAAGTTGTCTGGATGCAAATAAGCGCTGATAAAGGA
GTTCCACAAGCTAGGGCTGAGTTGTTGCTAATGCAGTATTTAGATGAAGGCCGCTTAGTTAGAACTGATG
ACCCTTATGTACATCTTGATTTAGAAGAGCCGTCTGTAGATTCTGTCAGCTTCCAGAAGCGCGAGGAGGA
TTATCGAAAAATTCTTCCTATTATTAATAGTAAGGATCGTTTCGACCCTAAAGTCAGAAGCGAACTCGTT
GAGCATGTGGTCCAAGAACATAAGGTTACTAAGGCTACAGTTTATAAGTTGTTACGCCGTTACTGGCAGC
GTGGTCAAACGCCTAATGCATTAATTCCTGACTACAAAAACAGCGGTGCACCAGGGGAAAGACGTTCAGC
GACAGGAACAGCAAAGATTGGCCGAGCCAGAGAATATGGTAAGGGTGAAGGAACCAAGGTAACGCCCGAG
ATTGAACGCCTTTTTAGGTTGACCATAGAAAAGCACCTGTTAAATCAAAAAGGTACAAAGACCACCGTTG
CCTATAGACGATTTGTGGACTTGTTTGCTCAGTATTTTCCTCGCATTCCCCAAGAGGATTACCCAACACT
ACGTCAGTTTCGTTATTTTTATGATCGAGAATACCCTAAAGCTCAGCGCTTAAAGTCTAGAGTTAAAGCA
GGGGTATATAAAAAAGACGTACGACCCTTAAGTAGTACAGCCACTTCTCAGGCGTTAGGCCCTGGGAGTC
GTTATGAGATTGATGCCACGATTGCTGATATTTATTTAGTGGATCATCATGATCGCCAAAAAATCATAGG
AAGACCAACGCTTTACATTGTGATTGATGTGTTTAGTCGGATGATCACGGGCTTTTATATCGGCTTTGAA
AATCCGTCTTATGTGGTGGCGATGCAGGCTTTTGTAAATGCTTGCTCTGACAAAACGGCCATTTGTGCCC
AGCATGATATTGAGATTAGTAGCTCAGACTGGCCGTGTGTAGGTTTGCCAGATGTGTTGCTAGCGGACCG
TGGCGAATTAATGAGTCATCAGGTCGAAGCCTTAGTTTCTAGTTTTAATGTGCGAGTGGAAAGTGCTCCA
CCTAGACGTGGCGATGCTAAAGGCATAGTGGAAAGCACTTTTAGAACACTACAAGCCGAGTTTAAGTCCT
TTGCACCTGGCATTGTAGAGGGCAGTCGGATCAAAAGCCATGGTGAAACAGACTATAGGTTAGATGCATC
TCTGTCGGTATTTGAGTTCACACAAATTATTTTGCGTACGATCTTATTCAGAAATAACCATCTGGTGATG
GATAAATACGATCGAGATGCTGATTTTCCTACAGATTTACCGTCTATTCCTGTCCAGCTATGGCAATGGG
GTATGCAGCATCGTACAGGTAGTTTAAGGGCTGTGGAGCAAGAGCAGTTGCGAGTAGCGTTACTGCCTCG
CCGAAAGGTCTCTATTTCTTCATTTGGCGTTAATTTGTGGGGTTTGTATTACTCGGGGTCAGAGATTCTG
CGTGAGGGTTGGTTGCAGCGGAGCACTGATATAGCTAGACCTCAACATTTAGAAGCGGCTTATGACCCAG
TGCTGGTTGATACGATTTATTTGTTTCCGCAAGTTGGCAGCCGTGTATTTTGGCGCTGTAATCTGACGGA
ACGTAGTCGGCAGTTTAAAGGTCTCTCATTTTGGGAGGTTTGGGATATACAAGCACAAGAAAAACACAAT
AAAGCCAATGCGAAGCAGGATGAGTTAACTAAACGCAGGGAGCTTGAGGCGTTTATTCAGCAAACCATTC
AGAAAGCGAATAAGTTAACGCCCAGTACTACTGAGCCCAAATCAACACGCATTAAGCAGATTAAAACTAA
TAAAAAAGAAGCCGTGACCTCGGAGCGTAAAAAACGTGCGGAGCATTTGAAGCCAAGCTCTTCAGGTGAT
GAGGCTAAAGTTATTCCTTTCAACGCAGTGGAAGCGGATGATCAAGAAGATTACAGCCTACCCACATACG
TGCCTGAATTATTTCAGGATCCACCAGAAAAGGATGAGTCATGAGTGCTACCCGGATTCAAGCAGTTTAT
CGTGATACGGGGGTAGAGGCTTATCGTGATAATCCTTTTATCGAGGCCTTACCACCATTACAAGAGTCAG
TGAATAGTGCTGCATCACTGAAATCCTCTTTACAGCTTACTTCCTCTGACTTGCAAAAGTCCCGTGTTAT
CAGAGCTCATACCATTTGTCGTATTCCAGATGACTATTTTCAGCCATTAGGTACGCATTTGCTACTAAGT
GAGCGTATTTCGGTCATGATTCGAGGTGGCTACGTAGGCAGAAATCCTAAAACAGGAGATTTACAAAAGC
ATTTACAAAATGGTTATGAGCGTGTTCAAACGGGAGAGTTGGAGACATTTCGCTTTGAGGAGGCACGATC
TACGGCACAAAGCTTATTGTTAATTGGTTGTTCTGGTAGTGGGAAGACGACCTCTCTTCATCGTATTCTA
GCCACGTATCCTCAGGTGATTTACCATCGTGAACTCAATGTAGAGCAGGTGGTGTATTTGAAAATAGACT
GCTCGCATAATGGTTCGCTAAAAGAAATCTGCTTGAATTTTTTCAGAGCGTTGGATCGAGCCTTGGGCTC
GAACTATGAGCGTCGTTATGGCTTAAAACGTCATGGTATAGAAACCATGTTGGCTTTGATGTCGCAAATA
GCCAATGCACATGCTTTAGGGTTGTTGGTTATTGATGAAATTCAGCATTTAAGCCGCTCTCGTTCGGGTG
GATCTCAAGAGATGCTGAACTTTTTTGTGACGATGGTGAATATTATTGGCGTACCAGTGATGTTGATTGG
TACCCCTAAAGCACGAGAGATTTTTGAGGCTGATTTGCGGTCTGCACGTAGAGGGGCAGGGTTTGGAGCT
ATATTCTGGGATCCTATACAACAAACGCAACGTGGAAAGCCCAATCAAGAGTGGATCGCTTTTACGGATA
ATCTTTGGCAATTACAGCTTTTACAACGCAAAGATGCGCTGTTATCGGATGAGGTCCGTGATGTGTGGTA
TGAGCTAAGCCAAGGAGTGATGGACATTGTAGTAAAACTTTTTGTACTCGCTCAGCTCCGTGCGCTAGCT
TTAGGCAATGAGCGTATTACCGCTGGTTTATTGCGGCAAGTGTATCAAGATGAGTTAAAGCCTGTGCACC
CCATGCTAGAGGCATTACGCTCGGGTATCCCAGAACGCATTGCTCGTTATTCTGATCTAGTCGTTCCCGA
GATTGATAAACGGTTAATCCAACTTCAGCTAGATATCGCAGCGATACAAGAACAAACACCAGAAGAAAAA
GCCCTTCAAGAGTTAGATACCGAAGATCAGCGTCATTTATATCTGATGCTGAAAGAGGATTACGATTCAA
GCCTGTTAATTCCCACTATTAAAAAAGCGTTTAGCCAGAATCCAACGATGACAAGACAAAAGTTACTGCC
TCTTGTTTTGCAGTGGTTGATGGAAGGCGAAACGGTAGTGTCAGAACTAGAAAAGCCCTCCAAGAGTAAA
AAGGTTTCGGCTATAAAGGTAGTCAAGCCCAGCGACTGGGATAGCTTGCCTGATACGGATTTACGTTATA
TCTATTCACAACGCCAACCTGAAAAAACCATGCATGAACGGTTAAAAGGGAAAGGGGTAATAGTGGATAT
GGCGAGCTTATTTAAACAAGCAGGTTAGCCATGAGAAACTTTCCTGTTCCGTACTCGAATGAGCTGATTT
ATAGCACTATTGCACGGGCAGGCGTTTATCAAGGGATTGTTAGTCCTAAGCAGCTGTTGGATGAGGTGTA
TGGCAACCGCAAGGTGGTCGCTACCTTAGGTCTGCCCTCGCATTTAGGTGTGATAGCAAGACATCTACAT
CAAACAGGACGTTACGCTGTTCAGCAGCTTATTTATGAGCATACCTTATTCCCTTTATATGCTCCGTTTG
TAGGCAAGGAGCGCCGAGACGAAGCTATTCGGTTAATGGAGTACCAAGCGCAAGGTGCGGTGCATTTAAT
GCTAGGAGTCGCTGCTTCTAGAGTTAAGAGCGATAACCGCTTTAGATACTGCCCTGATTGCGTTGCTCTT
CAGCTAAATAGGTATGGGGAAGCCTTTTGGCAACGAGATTGGTATTTGCCCGCTTTGCCATATTGTCCAA
AACACGGTGCTTTAGTCTTCTTTGATAGAGCTGTAGATGATCACCGACATCAATTTTGGGCTTTGGGTCA
TACTGAGCTGCTTTCAGACTACCCCAAAGACTCCCTATCTCAATTAACAGCACTAGCTGCTTATATAGCC
CCTCTGTTAGATGCTCCACGAGCGCAAGAGCTTTCCCCAAGCCTTGAGCAGTGGACGCTGTTTTATCAGC
GCTTAGCGCAGGATCTAGGGCTAACCAAAAGCAAGCACATTCGTCATGACTTGGTGGCGGAGAGAGTGAG
GCAGACTTTTAGTGATGAGGCACTAGAGAAACTGGATTTAAAGTTGGCAGAGAACAAGGACACGTGTTGG
CTGAAAAGTATATTCCGTAAGCATAGAAAAGCCTTTAGTTATTTACAGCATAGTATTGTGTGGCAAGCCT
TATTGCCAAAACTAACGGTTATAGAAGCGCTACAGCAGGCAAGTGCTCTTACTGAGCACTCTATAACGAC
AAGACCTGTTAGCCAGTCTGTGCAACCTAACTCTGAAGATTTATCTGTTAAGCATAAAGACTGGCAGCAA
CTAGTGCATAAATACCAAGGAATTAAGGCGGCAAGACAGTCTTTAGAGGGTGGGGTGCTATACGCTTGGC
TTTACCGACATGACAGGGATTGGCTAGTTCACTGGAATCAACAGCATCAACAAGAGCGTCTGGCACCCGC
CCCTAGAGTTGATTGGAACCAAAGAGATCGAATTGCTGTACGACAACTATTAAGAATCATAAAGCGTCTA
GATAGTAGCCTTGATCACCCAAGAGCGACATCGAGCTGGCTGTTAAAGCAAACTCCTAACGGAACCTCTC
TTGCAAAAAATCTACAGAAACTGCCTTTGGTAGCGCTTTGCTTAAAGCGTTACTCAGAGAGTGTGGAAGA
TTATCAAATTAGACGGATTAGCCAAGCTTTTATTAAGCTTAAACAGGAAGATGTTGAGCTTAGGCGCTGG
CGATTATTAAGAAGTGCAACGTTATCTAAAGAGCGGATAACTGAGGAAGCACAAAGATTCTTGGAAATGG
TTTATGGGGAAGAGTGAGTGGTTAGGCTAGCTACATTTAATGACAATGTGCAGGTTGTACATATTGGTCA
TTTATTCCGTAACTCGGGTCATAAGGAGTGGCGTATTTTTGTTTGGTTTAATCCAATGCAAGAACGGAAA
TGGACTCGATTTACTCATTTGCCTTTATTAAGTCGAGCTAAGGTGGTTAACAGTACAACAAAGCAAATAA
ATAAGGCGGATCGTGTGATTGAGTTTGAAGCATCGGATCTTCAACGAGCCAAAATAATCGATTTTCCTAA
TCTCTCGTCCTTTGCTTCCGTACGCAACAAGGATGGAGCGCAGAGTTCATTTATTTACGAAGCTGAAACA
CCATATAGCAAGACTCGTTATCACATCCCACAGTTAGAGCTAGCTCGGTCATTATTTTTAGGGGATCCTC
TAGAGTCGACCTGCAGCCAAGCTTGGCACTGGCCGTCGTTTTACAACGTCGTGACTGGGAAAACCCTGGC
GTTACCCAACTTAATCGCCTTGCAGCACATCCCCCTTTCGCCAGCTGGCGTAATAGCGAAGAGGCCCGCA
CCGATCGCCCCGAACACGAGCACGGCACCCGCGACCACTATGCCAAGAATGCCCAAGGTAAAAATTGCCG
GCCCCGCCATGAAGTCCGTGAATGCCCCGACGGCCGAAGTGAAGGGCAGGCCGCCACCCAGGCCGCCGCC
CTCACTGCCCGGCACCTGGTCGCTGAATGTCGATGCCAGCACCTGCGGCACGTCAATGCTTCCGGGCGTC
GCGCTCGGGCTGATCGCCCATCCCGTTACTGCCCCGATCCCGGCAATGGCAAGGACTGCCAGCGCTGCCA
TTTTTGGGGTGAGGCCGTTCGCGGCCGAGGGGCGCAGCCCCTGGGGGGATGGGAGGCCCGCGTTAGCGGG
CCGGGAGGGTTCGAGAAGGGGGGGCACCCCCCTTCGGCGTGCGCGGTCACGCGCACAGGGCGCAGCCCTG
GTTAAAAACAAGGTTTATAAATATTGGTTTAAAAGCAGGTTAAAAGACAGGTTAGCGGTGGCCGAAAAAC
GGGCGGAAACCCTTGCAAATGCTGGATTTTCTGCCTGTGGACAGCCCCTCAAATGTCAATAGGTGCGCCC
CTCATCTGTCAGCACTCTGCCCCTCAAGTGTCAAGGATCGCGCCCCTCATCTGTCAGTAGTCGCGCCCCT
CAAGTGTCAATACCGCAGGGCACTTATCCCCAGGCTTGTCCACATCATCTGTGGGAAACTCGCGTAAAAT
CAGGCGTTTTCGCCGATTTGCGAGGCTGGCCAGCTCCACGTCGCCGGCCGAAATCGAGCCTGCCCCTCAT
CTGTCAACGCCGCGCCGGGTGAGTCGGCCCCTCAAGTGTCAACGTCCGCCCCTCATCTGTCAGTGAGGGC
CAAGTTTTCCGCGAGGTATCCACAACGCCGGCGGCCGCGGTGTCTCGCACACGGCTTCGACGGCGTTTCT
GGCGCGTTTGCAGGGCCATAGACGGCCGCCAGCCCAGCGGCGAGGGCAACCAGCCCGGTGAGCGTCGGAA
AGGCGCTGGAAGCCCCGTAGCGACGCGGAGAGGGGCGAGACAAGCCAAGGGCGCAGGCTCGATGCGCAGC
ACGACATAGCCGGTTCTCGCAAGGACGAGAATTTCCCTGCGGTGCCCCTCAAGTGTCAATGAAAGTTTCC
AACGCGAGCCATTCGCGAGAGCCTTGAGTCCACGCTAGATCTGCCTCGCTGGCCTGCCGCAGTTCTTCAA
CCTCCCGGCGCAGCTTTTCGTTCTCAATTTCAGCATCCCTTTCGGCATACCATTTTATGACGGCGGCAGA
GTCATAAAGCACCTCATTACCCTTGCCACCGCCTCGCAGAACGGGCATTCCCTGTTCCTGCCAGTTCTGA
ATGGTACGGATACTCGCACCGAAAATGTCAGCCAGCTGCTTTTTGTTGACTTCCATTGTTCATTCCACGG
ACAAAAACAGAGAAAGGAAACGACAGAGGCCAAAAAGCTCGCTTTCAGCACCTGTCGTTTCCTTTCTTTT
CAGAGGGTATTTTAAATAAAAACATTAAGTTATGACGAAGAAGAACGGAAACGCCTTAAACCGGAAAATT
TTCATAAATAGCGAAAACCCGCGAGGTCGCCGCCCCGTAACAAGGCGGATCGCCGGAAAGGACCCGCAAA
TGATAATAATTATCAATTGCATACTATCGACGGCACTGCTGCCAGATAACACCACCGGGGAAACATTCCA
TCATGATGGCCGTGCGGACATAGGAAGCCAGTTCATCCATCGCTTTCTTGTCTGCTGCCATTTGCTTTGT
GACATCCAGCGCCGCACATTCAGCAGCGTTTTTCAGCGCGTTTTCGATCAACGTTTCAATGTTGGTATCA
ACACCAGGTTTAACTTTGAACTTATCGGCACTGACGGTTACCTTGTTCTGCGCTGGCTCATCACGCTGGA
TACCAAGGCTGATGTTGTAGATATTGGTCACCGGCTGAGGTGTTTCGATTGCCGCTGCGTGGATAGCACC
ATTTGCGATAGCGGCGTCCTTGATGAATGACACTCCATTGCGAATAAGTTCGAAGGAGACGGTGTCACGA
ATGCGCTGGTCCAGCTCGTCGATTGCCTTTTGTGCAGCAGAGGTATCAATCTCAACGCCAAGCGTCATCG
AAGCGCAATATTGCTGCTCACCAAAACGCGTATTGACCAGGTGTTCAACGGCAAATTTCTGCCCTTCTGA
TGTCAGAAAGGTAAAGTGATTTTCTTTCTGGTATTCAGTTGCTGTGTGTCTGGTTTCAGCAAAACCAAGC
TCGCGCAATTCGGCTGTGCCAGATTTAGAAGGCAGATCACCAGACAGCAACGCGCCACGGAAAAACAGCG
CATACAGAACATCCGTCGCCGCGCCGGACAACGTGATAATTTTATGACCCATGATTTATTTCCTTTTAGA
CGTGAGCCTGTCGCACAGCAAAGCCGCCGAAAGTTAACGGTTTGCCCAGGCTCACAACTGAAAGACTTTC
TACGGTGTGCGCGTGCGATGCGCGTAGAAGACTGATTTATCAACCTGTCTTTATATCAGGATTCATTACC
TGACTATTTGTGGGTAAAGTTCGTAGTGCGCTGATCGTGCAAAATGATTTTAGTTGGGAACAGTTCGCAA
CTCTGTCCCATAAAAATCAGCATATTCCCATCTATCCCATATCCAGCGCATTGACCATCGGGATACTGAA
GGGAGATTCCATCATCTCTTAGAAAGATCACCATCTCTTTTGTTTCAATTTGCATATAGCTACCTGGAGG
ATTTATGAATACAAGGATTTTCATGGACTATTACCATGAGATTGATTTTCCATCTTTATTCGCGAGAGCA
GTGGAAAGCGATGACGATGTGGGTACTACATTGCGCATTCACCTACTTTGTGAGCGCATGGTCGAAGCAT
GGATATGCGCATGCTGTGACTGCCAAGATCTATCTCATCTGCGCAAGGCAGAACGTGAAGACGGCCGCCC
TGGACCTCGCCCGCGAGCGCCAGGCGCACGAGGCCGGCGCGCGGACCCGCGCCACGGCCCACGAGCGGAC
GCCGCAGCAGGAGCGCCAGAAGGCCGCCAGAGAGGCCGAGCGCGGCCGTGAGGCTTGGACGCTAGGGCAG
GGCATGAAAAAGCCCGTAGCGGGCTGCTACGGGCGTCTGACGCGGTGGAAAGGGGGAGGGGATGTTGTCT
ACATGGCTCTGCTGTAGTGAGTGGGTTGCGCTCCGGCAGCGGTCCTGATCAATCGTCACCCTTTCTCGGT
CCTTCAACGTTCCTGACAACGAGCCTCCTTTTCGCCAATCCATCGACAATCACCGCGAGTCCCTGCTCGA
ACGCTGCGTCCGGACCGGCTTCGTCGAAGGCGTCTATCGCGGCCCGCAACAGCGGCGAGAGCGGAGCCTG
TTCAACGGTGCCGCCGCGCTCGCCGGCATCGCTGTCGCCGGCCTGCTCCTCAAGCACGGCCCCAACAGTG
AAGTAGCTGATTGTCATCAGCGCATTGACGGCGTCCCCGGCCGAAAAACCCGCCTCGCAGAGGAAGCGAA
GCTGCGCGTCGGCCGTTTCCATCTGCGGTGCGCCCGGTCGCGTGCCGGCATGGATGCGCGCGCCATCGCG
GTAGGCGAGCAGCGCCTGCCTGAAGCTGCGGGCATTCCCGATCAGAAATGAGCGCCAGTCGTCGTCGGCT
CTCGGCACCGAATGCGTATGATTCTCCGCCAGCATGGCTTCGGCCAGTGCGTCGAGCAGCGCCCGCTTGT
TCCTGAAGTGCCAGTAAAGCGCCGGCTGCTGAACCCCCAACCGTTCCGCCAGTTTGCGTGTCGTCAGACC
GTCTACGCCGACCTCGTTCAACAGGTCCAGGGCGGCACGGATCACTGTATTCGGCTGCAACTTTGTCATG
CTTGACACTTTATCACTGATAAACATAATATGTCCACCAACTTATCAGTGATAAAGAATCCGCGCGTTCA
ATCGGACCAGCGGAGGCTGGTCCGGAGGCCAGACGTGAAACCCAACATACCCCTGATCGTAATTCTGAGC
ACTGTCGCGCTCGACGCTGTCGGCATCGGCCTGATTATGCCGGTGCTGCCGGGCCTCCTGCGCGATCTGG
TTCACTCGAACGACGTCACCGCCCACTATGGCATTCTGCTGGCGCTGTATGCGTTGGTGCAATTTGCCTG
CGCACCTGTGCTGGGCGCGCTGTCGGATCGTTTCGGGCGGCGGCCAATCTTGCTCGTCTCGCTGGCCGGC
GCCACTGTCGACTACGCCATCATGGCGACAGCGCCTTTCCTTTGGGTTCTCTATATCGGGCGGATCGTGG
CCGGCATCACCGGGGCGACTGGGGCGGTAGCCGGCGCTTATATTGCCGATATCACTGATGGCGATGAGCG
CGCGCGGCACTTCGGCTTCATGAGCGCCTGTTTCGGGTTCGGGATGGTCGCGGGACCTGTGCTCGGTGGG
CTGATGGGCGGTTTCTCCCCCCACGCTCCGTTCTTCGCCGCGGCAGCCTTGAACGGCCTCAATTTCCTGA
CGGGCTGTTTCCTTTTGCCGGAGTCGCACAAAGGCGAACGCCGGCCGTTACGCCGGGAGGCTCTCAACCC
GCTCGCTTCGTTCCGGTGGGCCCGGGGCATGACCGTCGTCGCCGCCCTGATGGCGGTCTTCTTCATCATG
CAACTTGTCGGACAGGTGCCGGCCGCGCTTTGGGTCATTTTCGGCGAGGATCGCTTTCACTGGGACGCGA
CCACGATCGGCATTTCGCTTGCCGCATTTGGCATTCTGCATTCACTCGCCCAGGCAATGATCACCGGCCC
TGTAGCCGCCCGGCTCGGCGAAAGGCGGGCACTCATGCTCGGAATGATTGCCGACGGCACAGGCTACATC
CTGCTTGCCTTCGCGACACGGGGATGGATGGCGTTCCCGATCATGGTCCTGCTTGCTTCGGGTGGCATCG
GAATGCCGGCGCTGCAAGCAATGTTGTCCAGGCAGGTGGATGAGGAACGTCAGGGGCAGCTGCAAGGCTC
ACTGGCGGCGCTCACCAGCCTGACCTCGATCGTCGGACCCCTCCTCTTCACGGCGATCTATGCGGCTTCT
ATAACAACGTGGAACGGGTGGGCATGGATTGCAGGCGCTGCCCTCTACTTGCTCTGCCTGCCGGCGCTGC
GTCGCGGGCTTTGGAGCGGCGCAGGGCAACGAGCCGATCGCTGATCGTGGAAACGATAGGCCTATGCCAT
GCGGGTCAAGGCGACTTCCGGCAAGCTATACGCGCCCTAGGAGTGCGGTTGGAACGTTGGCCCAGCCAGA
TACTCCCGATCACGAGCAGGACGCCGATGATTTGAAGCGCACTCAGCGTCTGATCCAAGAACAACCATCC
TAGCAACACGGCGGTCCCCGGGCTGAGAAAGCCCAGTAAGGAAACAACTGTAGGTTCGAGTCGCGAGATC
CCCCGGAACCAAAGGAAGTAGGTTAAACCCGCTCCGATCAGGCCGAGCCACGCCAGGCCGAGAACATTGG
TTCCTGTAGGCATCGGGATTGGCGGATCAAACACTAAAGCTACTGGAACGAGCAGAAGTCCTCCGGCCGC
CAGTTGCCAGGCGGTAAAGGTGAGCAGAGGCACGGGAGGTTGCCACTTGCGGGTCAGCACGGTTCCGAAC
GCCATGGAAACCGCCCCCGCCAGGCCCGCTGCGACGCCGACAGGATCTAGCGCTGCGTTTGGTGTCAACA
CCAACAGCGCCACGCCCGCAGTTCCGCAAATAGCCCCCAGGACCGCCATCAATCGTATCGGGCTACCTAG
CAGAGCGGCAGAGATGAACACGACCATCAGCGGCTGCACAGCGCCTACCGTCGCCGCGACCCCGCCCGGC
AGGCGGTAGACCGAAATAAACAACAAGCTCCAGAATAGCGAAATATTAAGTGCGCCGAGGATGAAGATGC
GCATCCACCAGATTCCCGTTGGAATCTGTCGGACGATCATCACGAGCAATAAACCCGCCGGCAACGCCCG
CAGCAGCATACCGGCGACCCCTCGGCCTCGCTGTTCGGGCTCCACGAAAACGCCGGACAGATGCGCCTTG
TGAGCGTCCTTGGGGCCGTCCTCCTGTTTGAAGACCGACAGCCCAATGATCTCGCCGTCGATGTAGGCGC
CGAATGCCACGGCATCTCGCAACCGTTCAGCGAACGCCTCCATGGGCTTTTTCTCCTCGTGCTCGTAAAC
GGACCCGAACATCTCTGGAGCTTTCTTCAGGGCCGACAATCGGATCTCGCGGAAATCCTGCACGTCGGCC
GCTCCAAGCCGTCGAATCTGAGCCTTAATCACAATTGTCAATTTTAATCCTCTGTTTATCGGCAGTTCGT
AGAGCGCGCCGTGCGTCCCGAGCGATACTGAGCGAAGCAAGTGCGTCGAGCAGTGCCCGCTTGTTCCTGA
AATGCCAGTAAAGCGCTGGCTGCTGAACCCCCAGCCGGAACTGACCCCACAAGGCCCTAGCGTTTGCAAT
GCACCAGGTCATCATTGACCCAGGCGTGTTCCACCAGGCCGCTGCCTCGCAACTCTTCGCAGGCTTCGCC
GACCTGCTCGCGCCACTTCTTCACGCGGGTGGAATCCGATCCGCACATGAGGCGGAAGGTTTCCAGCTTG
AGCGGGTACGGCTCCCGGTGCGAGCTGAAATAGTCGAACATCCGTCGGGCCGTCGGCGACAGCTTGCGGT
ACTTCTCCCATATGAATTTCGTGTAGTGGTCGCCAGCAAACAGCACGACGATTTCCTCGTCGATCAGGAC
CTGGCAACGGGACGTTTTCTTGCCACGGTCCAGGACGCGGAAGCGGTGCAGCAGCGACACCGATTCCAGG
TGCCCAACGCGGTCGGACGTGAAGCCCATCGCCGTCGCCTGTAGGCGCGACAGGCATTCCTCGGCCTTCG
TGTAATACCGGCCATTGATCGACCAGCCCAGGTCCTGGCAAAGCTCGTAGAACGTGAAGGTGATCGGCTC
GCCGATAGGGGTGCGCTTCGCGTACTCCAACACCTGCTGCCACACCAGTTCGTCATCGTCGGCCCGCAGC
TCGACGCCGGTGTAGGTGATCTTCACGTCCTTGTTGACGTGGAAAATGACCTTGTTTTGCAGCGCCTCGC
GCGGGATTTTCTTGTTGCGCGTGGTGAACAGGGCAGAGCGGGCCGTGTCGTTTGGCATCGCTCGCATCGT
GTCCGGCCACGGCGCAATATCGAACAAGGAAAGCTGCATTTCCTTGATCTGCTGCTTCGTGTGTTTCAGC
AACGCGGCCTGCTTGGCCTCGCTGACCTGTTTTGCCAGGTCCTCGCCGGCGGTTTTTCGCTTCTTGGTCG
TCATAGTTCCTCGCGTGTCGATGGTCATCGACTTCGCCAAACCTGCCGCCTCCTGTTCGAGACGACGCGA
ACGCTCCACGGCGGCCGATGGCGCGGGCAGGGCAGGGGGAGCCAGTTGCACGCTGTCGCGCTCGATCTTG
GCCGTAGCTTGCTGGACCATCGAGCCGACGGACTGGAAGGTTTCGCGGGGCGCACGCATGACGGTGCGGC
TTGCGATGGTTTCGGCATCCTCGGCGGAAAACCCCGCGTCGATCAGTTCTTGCCTGTATGCCTTCCGGTC
AAACGTCCGATTCATTCACCCTCCTTGCGGGATTGCCCCGACTCACGCCGGGGCAATGTGCCCTTATTCC
TGATTTGACCCGCCTGGTGCCTTGGTGTCCAGATAATCCACCTTATCGGCAATGAAGTCGGTCCCGTAGA
CCGTCTGGCCGTCCTTCTCGTACTTGGTATTCCGAATCTTGCCCTGCACGAATACCAGCGACCCCTTGCC
CAAATACTTGCCGTGGGCCTCGGCCTGAGAGCCAAAACACTTGATGCGGAAGAAGTCGGTGCGCTCCTGC
TTGTCGCCGGCATCGTTGCGCCACTCTTCATTAACCGCTATATCGAAAATTGCTTGCGGCTTGTTAGAAT
TGCCATGACGTACCTCGGTGTCACGGGTAAGATTACCGATAAACTGGAACTGATTATGGCTCATATCGAA
AGTCTCCTTGAGAAAGGAGACTCTAGTTTAGCTAAACATTGGTTCCGCTGTCAAGAACTTTAGCGGCTAA
AATTTTGCGGGCCGCGACCAAAGGTGCGAGGGGCGGCTTCCGCTGTGTACAACCAGATATTTTTCACCAA
CATCCTTCGTCTGCTCGATGAGCGGGGCATGACGAAACATGAGCTGTCGGAGAGGGCAGGGGTTTCAATT
TCGTTTTTATCAGACTTAACCAACGGTAAGGCCAACCCCTCGTTGAAGGTGATGGAGGCCATTGCCGACG
CCCTGGAAACTCCCCTACCTCTTCTCCTGGAGTCCACCGACCTTGACCGCGAGGCACTCGCGGAGATTGC
GGGTCATCCTTTCAAGAGCAGCGTGCCGCCCGGATACGAACGCATCAGTGTGGTTTTGCCGTCACATAAG
GCGTTTATCGTAAAGAAATGGGGCGACGACACCCGAAAAAAGCTGCGTGGAAGGCTCTGACGCCAAGGGT
TAGGGCTTGCACTTCCTTCTTTAGCCGCTAAAACGGCCCCTTCTCTGCGGGCCGTCGGCTCGCGCATCAT
ATCGACATCCTCAACGGAAGCCGTGCCGCGAATGGCATCGGGCGGGTGCGCTTTGACAGTTGTTTTCTAT
CAGAACCCCTACGTCGTGCGGTTCGATTAGCTGTTTGTCTTGCAGGCTAAACACTTTCGGTATATCGTTT
GCCTGTGCGATAATGTTGCTAATGATTTGTTGCGTAGGGGTTACTGAAAAGTGAGCGGGAAAGAAGAGTT
TCAGACCATCAAGGAGCGGGCCAAGCGCAAGCTGGAACGCGACATGGGTGCGGACCTGTTGGCCGCGCTC
AACGACCCGAAAACCGTTGAAGTCATGCTCAACGCGGACGGCAAGGTGTGGCACGAACGCCTTGGCGAGC
CGATGCGGTACATCTGCGACATGCGGCCCAGCCAGTCGCAGGCGATTATAGAAACGGTGGCCGGATTCCA
CGGCAAAGAGGTCACGCGGCATTCGCCCATCCTGGAAGGCGAGTTCCCCTTGGATGGCAGCCGCTTTGCC
GGCCAATTGCCGCCGGTCGTGGCCGCGCCAACCTTTGCGATCCGCAAGCGCGCGGTCGCCATCTTCACGC
TGGAACAGTACGTCGAGGCGGGCATCATGACCCGCGAGCAATACGAGGTCATTAAAAGCGCCGTCGCGGC
GCATCGAAACATCCTCGTCATTGGCGGTACTGGCTCGGGCAAGACCACGCTCGTCAACGCGATCATCAAT
GAAATGGTCGCCTTCAACCCGTCTGAGCGCGTCGTCATCATCGAGGACACCGGCGAAATCCAGTGCGCCG
CAGAGAACGCCGTCCAATACCACACCAGCATCGACGTCTCGATGACGCTGCTGCTCAAGACAACGCTGCG
TATGCGCCCCGACCGCATCCTGGTCGGTGAGGTACGTGGCCCCGAAGCCCTTGATCTGTTGATGGCCTGG
AACACCGGGCATGAAGGAGGTGCCGCCACCCTGCACGCAAACAACCCCAAAGCGGGCCTGAGCCGGCTCG
CCATGCTTATCAGCATGCACCCGGATTCACCGAAACCCATTGAGCCGCTGATTGGCGAGGCGGTTCATGT
GGTCGTCCATATCGCCAGGACCCCTAGCGGCCGTCGAGTGCAAGAAATTCTCGAAGTTCTTGGTTACGAG
AACGGCCAGTACATCACCAAAACCCTGTAAGGAGTATTTCCAATGACAACGGCTGTTCCGTTCCGTCTGA
CCATGAATCGCGGCATTTTGTTCTACCTTGCCGTGTTCTTCGTTCTCGCTCTCGCGTTATCCGCGCATCC
GGCGATGGCC
[234 nt withheld, positions 25561-25794]
GCCGAAATCGCGGCCCTCGGCAACGGGGCGCTGCACCAGGTGCAAGTCGCGGCGGCGGATGCCGTGCGTG
CGGTAGCGGCTGGACGGCTCGCCTAATCATGGCTCTGCGCACGATCCCCATCCGTCGCGCAGGCAACCGA
GAAAACCTGTTCATGGGTGGTGATCGTGAACTGGTGATGTTCTCGGGCCTGATGGCGTTTGCGCTGATTT
TCAGCGCCCAAGAGCTGCGGGCCACCGTGGTCGGTCTGATCCTGTGGTTCGGGGCGCTCTATGCGTTCCG
AATCATGGCGAAGGCCGATCCGAAGATGCGGTTCGTGTACCTGCGTCACCGCCGGTACAAGCCGTATTAC
CCGGCCCGCTCGACCCCGTTCCGCGAGAACACCAATAGCCAAGGGAAGCAATACCGATGATCCAAGCAAT
TGCGATTGCAATCGCGGGCCTCGGCGCGCTTCTGTTGTTCATCCTCTTTGCCCGCATCCGCGCGGTCGAT
GCCGAACTGAAACTGAAAAAGCATCGTTCCAAGGACGCCGGCCTGGCCGATCTGCTCAACTACGCCGCTG
TCGTCGATGACGGCGTAATCGTGGGCAAGAACGGCAGCTTTATGGCTGCCTGGCTGTACAAGGGCGATGA
CAACGCAAGCAGCACCGACCAGCAGCGCGAAGTAGTGTCCGCCCGCATCAACCAGGCCCTCGCGGGCCTG
GGAAGTGGGTGGATGATCCATGTGGACGCCGTGCGGCGTCCTGCTCCGAACTACGCGGAGCGGGGCCTGT
CGGCGTTCCCTGACCGTCTGACGGCAGCGATTGAAGAAGAGCGCTCGGTCTTGCCTTGCTCGTCGGTGAT
GTACTTCACCAGCTCCGCGAAGTCGCTCTTCTTGATGGAGCGCATGGGGACGTGCTTGGCAATCACGCGC
ACCCCCCGGCCGTTTTAGCGGCTAAAAAAGTCATGGCTCTGCCCTCGGGCGGACCACGCCCATCATGACC
TTGCCAAGCTCGTCCTGCTTCTCTTCGATCTTCGCCAGCAGGGCGAGGATCGTGGCATCACCGAACCGCG
CCGTGCGCGGGTCGTCGGTGAGCCAGAGTTTCAGCAGGCCGCCCAGGCGGCCCAGGTCGCCATTGATGCG
GGCCAGCTCGCGGACGTGCTCATAGTCCACGACGCCCGTGATTTTGTAGCCCTGGCCGACGGCCAGCAGG
TAGGCCGACAGGCTCATGCCGGCCGCCGCCGCCTTTTCCTCAATCGCTCTTCGTTCGTCTGGAAGGCAGT
ACACCTTGATAGGTGGGCTGCCCTTCCTGGTTGGCTTGGTTTCATCAGCCATCCGCTTGCCCTCATCTGT
TACGCCGGCGGTAGCCGGCCAGCCTCGCAGAGCAGGATTCCCGTTGAGCACCGCCAGGTGCGAATAAGGG
ACAGTGAAGAAGGAACACCCGCTCGCGGGTGGGCCTACTTCACCTATCCTGCCCGGCTGACGCCGTTGGA
TACACCAAGGAAAGTCTACACGAACCCTTTGGCAAAATCCTGTATATCGTGCGAAAAAGGATGGATATAC
CGAAAAAATCGCTATAATGACCCCGAAGCAGGGTTATGCAGCGGAAAAGCGCTGCTTCCCTGCTGTTTTG
TGGAATATCTACCGACTGGAAACAGGCAAATGCAGGAAATTACTGAACTGAGGGGACAGGCGAGAGACGA
TGCCAAAGAGCTACACCGACGAGCTGGCCGAGTGGGTTGAATCCCGCGCGGCCAAGAAGCGCCGGCGTGA
TGAGGCTGCGGTTGCGTTCCTGGCGGTGAGGGCGGATGTCGAGGCGGCGTTAGCGTCCGGCTATGCGCTC
GTCACCATTTGGGAGCACATGCGGGAAACGGGGAAGGTCAAGTTCTCCTACGAGACGTTCCGCTCGCACG
CCAGGCGGCACATCAAGGCCAAGCCCGCCGATGTGCCCGCACCGCAGGCCAAGGCTGCGGAACCCGCGCC
GGCACCCAAGACGCCGGAGCCACGGCGGCCGAAGCAGGGGGGCAAGGCTGAAAAGCCGGCCCCCGCTGCG
GCCCCGACCGGCTTCACCTTCAACCCAACACCGGACAAAAAGGATCTACTGTAATGGCGAAAATTCACAT
GGTTTTGCAGGGCAAGGGCGGGGTCGGCAAGTCGGCCATCGCCGCGATCATTGCGCAGTACAAGATGGAC
AAGGGGCAGACACCCTTGTGCATCGACACCGACCCGGTGAACGCGACGTTCGAGGGCTACAAGGCCCTGA
ACGTCCGCCGGCTGAACATCATGGCCGGCGACGAAATTAACTCGCGCAACTTCGACACCCTGGTCGAGCT
GATTGCGCCGACCAAGGATGACGTGGTGATCGACAACGGTGCCAGCTCGTTCGTGCCTCTGTCGCATTAC
CTCATCAGCAACCAGGTGCCGGCTCTGCTGCAAGAAATGGGGCATGAGCTGGTCATCCATACCGTCGTCA
CCGGCGGCCAGGCTCTCCTGGACACGGTGAGCGGCTTCGCCCAGCTCGCCAGCCAGTTCCCGGCCGAAGC
GCTTTTCGTGGTCTGGCTGAACCCGTATTGGGGGCCTATCGAGCATGAGGGCAAGAGCTTTGAGCAGATG
AAGGCGTACACGGCCAACAAGGCCCGCGTGTCGTCCATCATCCAGATTCCGGCCCTCAAGGAAGAAACCT
ACGGCCGCGATTTCAGCGACATGCTGCAAGAGCGGCTGACGTTCGACCAGGCGCTGGCCGATGAATCGCT
CACGATCATGACGCGGCAACGCCTCAAGATCGTGCGGCGCGGCCTGTTTGAACAGCTCGACGCGGCGGCC
GTGCTATGAGCGACCAGATTGAAGAGCTGATCCGGGAGATTGCGGCCAAGCACGGCATCGCCGTCGGCCG
CGACGACCCGGTGCTGATCCTGCATACCATCAACGCCCGGCTCATGGCCGACAGTGCGGCCAAGCAAGAG
GAAATCCTTGCCGCGTTCAAGGAAGAGCTGGAAGGGATCGCCCATCGTTGGGGCGAGGACGCCAAGGCCA
AAGCGGAGCGGATGCTGAACGCGGCCCTGGCGGCCAGCAAGGACGCAATGGCGAAGGTAATGAAGGACAG
CGCCGCGCAGGCGGCCGAAGCGATCCGCAGGGAAATCGACGACGGCCTTGGCCGCCAGCTCGCGGCCAAG
GTCGCGGACGCGCGGCGCGTGGCGATGATGAACATGATCGCCGGCGGCATGGTGTTGTTCGCGGCCGCCC
TGGTGGTGTGGGCCTCGTTATGAATCGCAGAGGCGCAGATGAAAAAGCCCGGCGTTGCCGGGCTTTGTTT
TTGCGTTAGCTGGGCTTGTTTGACAGGCCCAAGCTCTGACTGCGCCCGCGCTCGCGCTCCTGGGCCTGTT
TCTTCTCCTGCTCCTGCTTGCGCATCAGGGCCTGGTGCCGTCGGGCTGCTTCACGCATCGAATCCCAGTC
GCCGGCCAGCTCGGGATGCTCCGCGCGCATCTTGCGCGTCGCCAGTTCCTCGATCTTGGGCGCGTGAATG
CCCATGCCTTCCTTGATTTCGCGCACCATGTCCAGCCGCGTGTGCAGGGTCTGCAAGCGGGCTTGCTGTT
GGGCCTGCTGCTGCTGCCAGGCGGCCTTTGTACGCGGCAGGGACAGCAAGCCGGGGGCATTGGACTGTAG
CTGCTGCAAACGCGCCTGCTGACGGTCTACGAGCTGTTCTAGGCGGTCCTCGATGCGCTCCACCTGGTCA
TGCTTTGCCTGCACGTAGAGCGCAAGGGTCTGCTGGTAGGTCTGCTCGATGGGCGCGGATTCTAAGAGGG
CCTGCTGTTCCGTCTCGGCCTCCTGGGCCGCCTGTAGCAAATCCTCGCCGCTGTTGCCGCTGGACTGCTT
TACTGCCGGGGACTGCTGTTGCCCTGCTCGCGCCGTCGTCGCAGTTCGGCTTGCCCCCACTCGATTGACT
GCTTCATTTCGAGCCGCAGCGATGCGATCTCGGATTGCGTCAACGGACGGGGCAGCGCGGAGGTGTCCGG
CTTCTCCTTGGGTGAGTCGGTCGATGCCATAGCCAAAGGTTTCCTTCCAAAATGCGTCCATTGCTGGACC
GTGTTTCTCATTGATGCCCGCAAGCATCTTCGGCTTGACCGCCAGGTCAAGCGCGCCTTCATGGGCGGTC
ATGACGGACGCCGCCATGACCTTGCCGCCGTTGTTCTCGATGTAGCCGCGTAATGAGGCAATGGTGCCGC
CCATCGTCAGCGTGTCATCGACAACGATGTACTTCTGGCCGGGGATCACCTCCCCCTCGAAAGTCGGGTT
GAACGCCAGGCGATGATCTGAACCGGCTCCGGTTCGGGCGACCTTCTCCCGCTGCACAATGTCCGTTTCG
ACCTCAAGGCCAAGGCGGTCGGCCAGAACGACCGCCATCATGGCCGGAATCTTGTTGTTCCCCGCCGCCT
CGACGGCGAGGACTGGAACGATGCGGGGCTTGTCGTCGCCGATCAGCGTCTTGAGCTGGGCAACAGTGTC
GTCCGAAATCAGGCGCTCGACCAAATTAAGCGCCGCTTCCGCGTCGCCCTGCTTCGCAGCCTGGTATTCA
GGCTCGTTGGTCAAAGAACCAAGGTCGCCGTTGCGAACCACCTTCGGGAAGTCTCCCCACGGTGCGCGCT
CGGCTCTGCTGTAGCTGCTCAAGACGCCTCCCTTTTTAGCCGCTAAAACTCTAACGAGTGCGCCCGCGAC
TCAACTTGACGCTTTCGGCACTTACCTGTGCCTTGCCACTTGCGTCATAGGTGATGCTTTTCGCACTCCC
GATTTCAGGTACTTTATCGAAATCTGACCGGGCGTGCATTACAAAGTTCTTCCCCACCTGTTGGTAAATG
CTGCCGCTATCTGCGTGGACGATGCTGCCGTCGTGGCGCTGCGACTTATCGGCCTTTTGGGCCATATAGA
TGTTGTAAATGCCAGGTTTCAGGGCCCCGGCTTTATCTACCTTCTGGTTCGTCCATGCGCCTTGGTTCTC
GGTCTGGACAATTCTTTGCCCATTCATGACCAGGAGGCGGTGTTTCATTGGGTGACTCCTGACGGTTGCC
TCTGGTGTTAAACGTGTCCTGGTCGCTTGCCGGCTAAAAAAAAGCCGACCTCGGCAGTTCGAGGCCGGCT
TTCCCTAGAGCCGGGCGCGTCAAGGTTGTTCCATCTATTTTAGTGAACTGCGTTCGATTTATCAGTTACT
TTCCTCCCGCTTTGTGTTTCCTCCCACTCGTTTCCGCGTCTAGCCGACCCCTCAACATAGCGGCCTCTTC
TTGGGCTGCCTTTGCCTCTTGCCGCGCTTCGTCACGCTCGGCTTGCACCGTCGTAAAGCGCTCGGCCTGC
CTGGCCGCCTCTTGCGCCGCCAACTTCCTTTGCTCCTGGTGGGCCTCGGCGTCGGCCTGCGCCTTCGCTT
TCACCGCTGCCAACTCCGTGCGCAAACTCTCCGCTTCGCGCCTGGTGGCGTCGCGCTCGCCGCGAAGCGC
CTGCATTTCCTGGTTGGCCGCGTCCAGGGTCTTGCGGCTCTCTTCTTTGAATGCGCGGGCGTCCTGGTGA
GCGTAGTCCAGCTCGGCGCGCAGCTCCTGCGCTCGACGCTCCACCTCGTCGGCCCGCTGCGTCGCCAGCG
CGGCCCGCTGCTCGGCTCCTGCCAGGGCGGTGCGTGCTTCGGCCAGGGCTTGCCGCTGGCGTGCGGCCAG
CTCGGCCGCCTCGGCGGCCTGCTGCTCTAGCAATGTAACGCGCGCCTGGGCTTCTTCCAGCTCGCGGGCC
TGCGCCTCGAAGGCGTCGGCCAGCTCCCCGCGCACGGCTTCCAACTCGTTGCGCTCACGATCCCAGCCGG
CTTGCGCTGCCTGCAACGATTCATTGGCAAGGGCCTGGGCGGCTTGCCAGAGGGCGGCCACGGCCTGGTT
GCCGGCCTGCTGCACCGCGTCCGGCACCTGGACTGCCAGCGGGGCGGCCTGCGCCGTGCGCTGGCGTCGC
CATTCGCGCATGCCGGCGCTGGCGTCGTTCATGTTGACGCGGGCGGCCTTACGCACTGCATCCACGGTCG
GGAAGTTCTCCCGGTCGCCTTGCTCGAACAGCTCGTCCGCAGCCGCAAAAATGCGGTCGCGCGTCTCTTT
GTTCAGTTCCATGTTGGCTCCGGTAATTGGTAAGAATAATAATACTCTTACCTACCTTATCAGCGCAAGA
GTTTAGCTGAACAGTTCTCGACTTAACGGCAGGTTTTTTAGCGGCTGAAGGGCAGGCAAAAAAAGCCCCG
CACGGTCGGCGGGGGCAAAGGGTCAGCGGGAAGGGGATTAGCGGGCGTCGGGCTTCTTCATGCGTCGGGG
CCGCGCTTCTTGGGATGGAGCACGACGAAGCGCGCACGCGCATCGTCCTCGGCCCTATCGGCCCGCGTCG
CGGTCAGGAACTTGTCGCGCGCTAGGTCCTCCCTGGTGGGCACCAGGGGCATGAACTCGGCCTGCTCGAT
GTAGGTCCACTCCATGACCGCATCGCAGTCGAGGCCGCGTTCCTTCACCGTCTCTTGCAGGTCGCGGTAC
GCCCGCTCGTTGAGCGGCTGGTAACGGGCCAATTGGTCGTAAATGGCTGTCGGCCATGAGCGGCCTTTCC
TGTTGAGCCAGCAGCCGACGACGAAGCCGGCAATGCAGGCCCCTGGCACAACCAGGCCGACGCCGGGGGC
AGGGGATGGCAGCAGCTCGCCAACCAGGAACCCCGCCGCGATGATGCCGATGCCGGTCAACCAGCCCTTG
AAACTATCCGGCCCCGAAACACCCCTGCGCATTGCCTGGATGCTGCGCCGGATAGCTTGCAACATCAGGA
GCCGTTTCTTTTGTTCGTCAGTCATGGTCCGCCCTCACCAGTTGTTCGTATCGGTGTCGGACGAACTGAA
ATCGCAAGAGCTGCCGGTATCGGTCCAGCCGCTGTCCGTGTCGCTGCTGCCGAAGCACGGCGAGGGGTCC
GCGAACGCCGCAGACGGCGTATCCGGCCGCAGCGCATCGCCCAGCATGGCCCCGGTCAGCGAGCCGCCGG
CCAGGTAGCCCAGCATGGTGCTGTTGGTCGCCCCGGCCACCAGGGCCGACGTGACGAAATCGCCGTCATT
CCCTCTGGATTGTTCGCTGCTCGGCGGGGCAGTGCGCCGCGCCGGCGGCGTCGTGGATGGCTCGGGTTGG
CTGGCCTGCGACGGCCGGCGAAAGGTGCGCAGCAGCTCGTTATCGACCGGCTGCGGCGTCGGGGCCGCCG
CCTTGCGCTGCGGTCGGTGTTCCTTCTTCGGCTCGCGCAGCTTGAACAGCATGATCGCGGAAACCAGCAG
CAACGCCGCGCCTACGCCTCCCGCGATGTAGAACAGCATCGGATTCATTCTTCGGTCCTCCTTGTAGCGG
AACCGTTGTCTGTGCGGCGCGGGTGGCCCGCGCCGCTGTCTTTGGGGATCAGCCCTCGATGAGCGCGACC
AGTTTCACGTCGGCAAGGTTCGCCTCGAACTCCTGGCCGTCGTCCTCGTACTTCAACCAGGCATAGCCTT
CCGCCGGCGGCCGACGGTTGAGGATAAGGCGGGCAGGGCGCTCGTCGTGCTCGACCTGGACGATGGCCTT
TTTCAGCTTGTCCGGGTCCGGCTCCTTCGCGCCCTTTTCCTTGGCGTCCTTACCGTCCTGGTCGCCGTCC
TCGCCGTCCTGGCCGTCGCCGGCCTCCGCGTCACGCTCGGCATCAGTCTGGCCGTTGAAGGCATCGACGG
TGTTGGGATCGCGGCCCTTCTCGTCCAGGAACTCGCGCAGCAGCTTGACCGTGCCGCGCGTGATTTCCTG
GGTGTCGTCGTCAAGCCACGCCTCGACTTCCTCCGGGCGCTTCTTGAAGGCCGTCACCAGCTCGTTCACC
ACGGTCACGTCGCGCACGCGGCCGGTGTTGAACGCATCGGCGATCTTCTCCGGCAGGTCCAGCAGCGTGA
CGTGCTGGGTGATGAACGCCGGCGACTTGCCGATTTCCTTGGCGATATCGCCTTTCTTCTTGCCCTTCGC
CAGCTCGCGGCCAATGAAGTCGGCAATTTCGCGCGGGGTCAGCTCGTTGCGTTGCAGGTTCTCGATAACC
TGGTCGGCTTCGTTGTAGTCGTTGTCGATGAACGCCGGGATGGACTTCTTGCCGGCCCACTTCGAGCCAC
GGTAGCGGCGGGCGCCGTGATTGATGATATAGCGGCCCGGCTGCTCCTGGTTCTCGCGCACCGAAATGGG
TGACTTCACCCCGCGCTCTTTGATCGTGGCACCGATTTCCGCGATGCTCTCCGGGGAAAAGCCGGGGTTG
TCGGCCGTCCGCGGCTGATGCGGATCTTCGTCGATCAGGTCCAGGTCCAGCTCGATAGGGCCGGAACCGC
CCTGAGACGCCGCAGGAGCGTCCAGGAGGCTCGACAGGTCGCCGATGCTATCCAACCCCAGGCCGGACGG
CTGCGCCGCGCCTGCGGCTTCCTGAGCGGCCGCAGCGGTGTTTTTCTTGGTGGTCTTGGCTTGAGCCGCA
GTCATTGGGAAATCTCCATCTTCGTGAACACGTAATCAGCCAGGGCGCGAACCTCTTTCGATGCCTTGCG
CGCGGCCGTTTTCTTGATCTTCCAGACCGGCACACCGGATGCGAGGGCATCGGCGATGCTGCTGCGCAGG
CCAACGGTGGCCGGAATCATCATCTTGGGGTACGCGGCCAGCAGCTCGGCTTGGTGGCGCGCGTGGCGCG
GATTCCGCGCATCGACCTTGCTGGGCACCATGCCAAGGAATTGCAGCTTGGCGTTCTTCTGGCGCACGTT
CGCAATGGTCGTGACCATCTTCTTGATGCCCTGGATGCTGTACGCCTCAAGCTCGATGGGGGACAGCACA
TAGTCGGCCGCGAAGAGGGCGGCCGCCAGGCCGACGCCAAGGGTCGGGGCCGTGTCGATCAGGCACACGT
CGAAGCCTTGGTTCGCCAGGGCCTTGATGTTCGCCCCGAACAGCTCGCGGGCGTCGTCCAGCGACAGCCG
TTCGGCGTTCGCCAGTACCGGGTTGGACTCGATGAGGGCGAGGCGCGCGGCCTGGCCGTCGCCGGCTGCG
GGTGCGGTTTCGGTCCAGCCGCCGGCAGGGACAGCGCCGAACAGCTTGCTTGCATGCAGGCCGGTAGCAA
AGTCCTTGAGCGTGTAGGACGCATTGCCCTGGGGGTCCAGGTCGATCACGGCAACCCGCAAGCCGCGCTC
GAAAAAGTCGAAGGCAAGATGCACAAGGGTCGAAGTCTTGCCGACGCCGCCTTTCTGGTTGGCCGTGACC
AAAGTTTTCATCGTTTGGTTTCCTGTTTTTTCTTGGCGTCCGCTTCCCACTTCCGGACGATGTACGCCTG
ATGTTCCGGCAGAACCGCCGTTACCCGCGCGTACCCCTCGGGCAAGTTCTTGTCCTCGAACGCGGCCCAC
ACGCGATGCACCGCTTGCGACACTGCGCCCCTGGTCAGTCCCAGCGACGTTGCGAACGTCGCCTGTGGCT
TCCCATCGACTAAGACGCCCCGCGCTATCTCGATGGTCTGCTGCCCCACTTCCAGCCCCTGGATCGCCTC
CTGGAACTGGCTTTCGGTAAGCCGTTTCTTCATGGATAACACCCATAATTTGCTCCGCGCCTTGGTTGAA
CATAGCGGTGACAGCCGCCAGCACATGAGAGAAGTTTAGCTAAACATTTCTCGCACGTCAACACCTTTAG
CCGCTAAAACTCGTCCTTGGCGTAACAAAACAAAAGCCCGGAAACCGGGCTTTCGTCTCTTGCCGCTTAT
GGCTCTGCACCCGGCTCCATCACCAACAGGTCGCGCACGCGCTTCACTCGGTTGCGGATCGACACTGCCA
GCCCAACAAAGCCGGTTGCCGCCGCCGCCAGGATCGCGCCGATGATGCCGGCCACACCGGCCATCGCCCA
CCAGGTCGCCGCCTTCCGGTTCCATTCCTGCTGGTACTGCTTCGCAATGCTGGACCTCGGCTCACCATAG
GCTGACCGCTCGATGGCGTATGCCGCTTCTCCCCTTGGCGTAAAACCCAGCGCCGCAGGCGGCATTGCCA
TGCTGCCCGCCGCTTTCCCGACCACGACGCGCGCACCAGGCTTGCGGTCCAGACCTTCGGCCACGGCGAG
CTGCGCAAGGACATAATCAGCCGCCGACTTGGCTCCACGCGCCTCGATCAGCTCTTGCACTCGCGCGAAA
TCCTTGGCCTCCACGGCCGCCATGAATCGCGCACGCGGCGAAGGCTCCGCAGGGCCGGCGTCGTGATCGC
CGCCGAGAATGCCCTTCACCAAGTTCGACGACACGAAAATCATGCTGACGGCTATCACCATCATGCAGAC
GGATCGCACGAACCCATACGCAAACCGCCTCTCCCCGCGCGTTGGCCGATTCATTAATGCAGCTGGCACG
ACAGGTTTCCCGACTGGAAAGCGGGCAGTGAGCGCAACGCAATTAATGTGAGTTAGCTCACTCATTAGGC
ACCCCAGGCTTTACACTTTATGCTTCCGGCTCGTATGTTGTGTGGAATTGTGAGCGGATAACAATTTCAC
ACAGGAAACAGCTATGACCATGATTACGAATTGGCGGCACCTCGCTAACGGATTCACCGTTTTTATCAGG
CTCTGGGAGGCAGAATAAATGATCATATCGTCAATTATTACCTCCACGGGGAGAGCCTGAGCAAACTGGC
CTCAGGCATTTGAGAAGCACACGGTCACACTGCTTCCGGTAGTCAATAAACCGGTAAACCAGCAATAGAC
ATAAGCGGCTATTTAACGACCCTGCCCTGAACCGACGACCGGGTCGAATTTGCTTTCGAATTTCTGCCAT
TCATCCGCTTATTATCACTTATTCAGGCGTAGCAACCAGGCGTTTAAGGGCACCAATAACTGCCTTAAAA
AAATTACGCCCCGCCCTGCCACTCATCGCAGTACGGCCTATTGGTTAAAAAATGAGCTGATTTAACAAAA
ATTTAACGCGAATTTTAACAAAATATTAACGCTTACAATTTCCATTCGCCATTCAGGCTGCGCAACTGTT
GGGAAGGGCGATCGGTGCGGGCCTCTTCGCTATTACGCCAGCTGGCGAAAGGGGGATGTGCTGCAAGGCG
ATTAAGTTGGGTAACGCCAGGGTTTTCCCAGTCACGACGTTGTAAAACGACGGCCAGTGAGCGCGCGTAA
TACGACTCACTATAGGGCGAATTGGTCGAGGGGGTGAAAGCGCTATTTCTTCCAGAATTGCCATGATTTT
TTCCCCACGGGAGCCAGTGACGCCTCCCGTGGGGAAAAAATCATGGCAAT
Features (pLannotate 1.2.2; 53 found; start..end, strand, type, name):
     26..191     +  mobile_element Tn7L: mini-Tn7 element (left end of the Tn7 transposon) Tn7
    296..985     -  CDS            lamB (fragment): LAMB_ECOLI - Also known as malB. Experimental evidence at protein level: Swiss-Prot protein existence level 1. Involved in the transport of maltose and maltodextrins (PubMed:3301537, PubMed:2832377, PubMed:11742115, PubMed:7824948, PubMed:8805519, PubMed:9299337). Indispensable for translocation of maltodextrins (alpha 1-4 linked polyglucosyls) containing more than three glucosyl moieties. A hydrophobic path ('greasy slide') of aromatic residues serves to guide and select the sugars for transport through the channel (PubMed:7824948, PubMed:8805519, PubMed:9299337, PubMed:11742115). Also acts a
    986..1024    +  CDS            lacI (fragment): lac repressor; lacI; The lac repressor binds to the lac operator to inhibit transcription in E. coli. This inhibition can be relieved by adding lactose or isopropyl-β-D-thiogalactopyranoside (IPTG).
   1037..1058    +  protein_bind   CAP binding site: CAP binding activates transcription in the presence of cAMP. E. coli catabolite activator protein
   1073..1103    +  promoter       lac promoter: promoter for the E. coli lac operon
   1107..1129    +  protein_bind   lac operator (fragment): The lac repressor binds to the lac operator to inhibit transcription in E. coli. This inhibition can be relieved by adding lactose or isopropyl-β-D-thiogalactopyranoside (IPTG). lac repressor encoded by lacI
   1169..1187    +  promoter       SP6 promoter: promoter for bacteriophage SP6 RNA polymerase
   1300..2388    -  CDS            luxE: LUXE_ALIFS - Protein inferred from homology: Swiss-Prot protein existence level 3. Acyl-protein synthetase activates tetradecanoic acid. It is a component of the fatty acid reductase complex responsible for converting tetradecanoic acid to the aldehyde which serves as substrate in the luciferase-catalyzed reaction. From Aliivibrio fischeri (Vibrio fischeri).
   2456..3427    -  CDS            luxB: LUXB1_PHOLU - Experimental evidence at protein level: Swiss-Prot protein existence level 1. Light-emitting reaction in luminous bacteria. The specific role of the beta subunit is unknown, but it is absolutely required for bioluminescence activity. From Photorhabdus luminescens (Xenorhabdus luminescens).
   3448..4524    -  CDS            luxA: LUXA1_PHOLU - Experimental evidence at protein level: Swiss-Prot protein existence level 1. Light-emitting reaction in luminous bacteria. From Photorhabdus luminescens (Xenorhabdus luminescens).
   4704..5624    -  CDS            luxD: LUXD1_PHOLU - Experimental evidence at protein level: Swiss-Prot protein existence level 1. Acyl transferase is part of the fatty acid reductase system required for aldehyde biosynthesis; it produces fatty acids for the luminescent reaction. From Photorhabdus luminescens (Xenorhabdus luminescens).
   5640..7079    -  CDS            luxC: LUXC_PHOLL - Protein inferred from homology: Swiss-Prot protein existence level 3. LuxC is the fatty acid reductase enzyme responsible for synthesis of the aldehyde substrate for the luminescent reaction catalyzed by luciferase. From Photorhabdus laumondii subsp. laumondii (strain DSM 15139 / CIP 105565 / TT01).
   7182..7463    -  CDS            tnpA (fragment): TN5P_ECOLX - Also known as tnp. Experimental evidence at protein level: Swiss-Prot protein existence level 1. Mediates transposition of transposon Tn5 by a 'cut and paste' mechanism. First, the monomeric transposase binds the 19 bp inverted DNA repeats flanking the transposon. Then, dimerization of the DNA- bound transposase creates a synaptic DNA complex. After nicking of the first DNA strand, excision of the transposon proceeds through a series of intermediates. The transposase then mediates the insertion of the transposon at a new site by strand transfer. The activity of the wild- type tran
   7447..7645    +  mobile_element Tn7R (fragment): mini-Tn7 element (right end of the Tn7 transposon) Tn7
   7683..7701    +  promoter       tet promoter (fragment): E. coli promoter for tetracycline efflux protein gene
   7791..8669    -  CDS            araC: L-arabinose regulatory protein; araC
   8696..8980    +  promoter       araBAD promoter: araBAD; promoter of the L-arabinose operon of E. coli; the araC regulatory gene is transcribed in the opposite direction (Guzman et al., 1995)
   9001..9019    +  misc_feature   MCS (fragment): pUC18/19 multiple cloning site
   9098..9916    +  CDS            tnsA: TNSA_ECOLX - Experimental evidence at protein level: Swiss-Prot protein existence level 1. Required for Tn7 transposition. Forms the transposase, together with TnsB. TnsA executes the 5'-DNA strand breakage reaction. TnsABC and TnsD promote high-frequency insertion of Tn7 into a specific target site known as ATT-Tn7 whereas TnsABC and TnsD promote low- frequency insertion into many different sites. From Escherichia coli.
   9906..12011   +  CDS            tnsB: TNSB_ECOLX - Experimental evidence at protein level: Swiss-Prot protein existence level 1. Sequence-specific, DNA-binding protein required for Tn7 transposition. Recognizes sequences necessary for recombination at both left and right ends of Tn7 and, together with TnsA, forms the transposase. TnsB executes the 5'-DNA strand breakage and joining reactions. From Escherichia coli.
  12011..13675   +  CDS            tnsC: TNSC_ECOLX - Experimental evidence at protein level: Swiss-Prot protein existence level 1. TnsABC + TnsD promote high-frequency insertion of Tn7 into a specific target site known as att-Tn7 whereas TnsABC + TnsE promote low-frequency insertion into many different sites. From Escherichia coli.
  13681..15204   +  CDS            tnsD: TNSD_ECOLX - Protein predicted: Swiss-Prot protein existence level 4. TnsABC + TnsD promote high-frequency insertion of Tn7 into a specific target site known as att-Tn7 whereas TnsABC + TnsE promote low-frequency insertion into many different sites. From Escherichia coli.
  15211..15600   +  CDS            tnsE (fragment): TNSE_ECOLX - Experimental evidence at protein level: Swiss-Prot protein existence level 1. TnsABC + TnsD promote high-frequency insertion of Tn7 into a specific target site known as att-Tn7 whereas TnsABC + TnsE promote low-frequency insertion into many different sites. From Escherichia coli.
  15601..15626   +  misc_feature   MCS (fragment): pUC18/19 multiple cloning site
  15637..15760   +  CDS            lacZα (fragment): LacZα fragment of β-galactosidase; lacZ fragment
  15759..16031   -  CDS            klaC (fragment): KLAC_ECOLX - Also known as telB. Protein predicted: Swiss-Prot protein existence level 4. Belongs to the kla operon, which is associated with cryptic tellurite resistance, and IncW plasmid fertility inhibition. From Escherichia coli.
  16095..16726   -  rep_origin     oriV: incP origin of replication
  16906..17136   -  CDS            Nu1 (fragment): TERS_LAMBD - Experimental evidence at protein level: Swiss-Prot protein existence level 1. The small subunit is responsible for the binding to multiple recognition elements within the packaging initiation site cos (PubMed:15755448, PubMed:16618107, PubMed:2989542). The terminase lies at a unique vertex of the procapsid and is composed of two subunits, a small terminase subunit involved in viral DNA recognition (binding to packaging sequence cos), and a large terminase subunit possessing endonucleolytic, ATPase and helicase activities (DNA maturation and packaging) (Probable). The terminase bin
  17131..17375   +  misc_feature   cos (fragment): lambda cos site; allows packaging into phage lambda particles
  18949..19599   -  CDS            TetR: tetracycline resistance regulatory protein; tetR
  19705..20904   +  CDS            TcR: tetracycline efflux protein; tetA; confers resistance to tetracycline
  22038..22157   -  CDS            tetR (fragment): TETR1_ECOLX - Experimental evidence at protein level: Swiss-Prot protein existence level 1. TetR is the repressor of the tetracycline resistance element; its N-terminal region forms a helix-turn-helix structure and binds DNA. Binding of tetracycline to TetR reduces the repressor affinity for the tetracycline resistance gene (tetA) promoter operator sites. From Escherichia coli.
  22177..23325   -  CDS            trfA: trans-acting replication protein that binds to and activates oriV
  24106..24192   +  CDS            trfB (fragment): KORA1_ECOLX - Also known as korA. Protein predicted: Swiss-Prot protein existence level 4. In conjunction with KorB, inhibits the transcription of kilA, trfA and korAB operons. In conjunction with KorC is responsible for the negative control of kilC and kilE operons. From Escherichia coli.
  26297..26608   +  CDS            trbE (fragment): TRBE_RHIRD - Protein inferred from homology: Swiss-Prot protein existence level 3. From Rhizobium radiobacter (Agrobacterium tumefaciens) (Agrobacterium radiobacter).
  26605..26697   -  CDS            traI (fragment): TRAI6_ECOLX - Experimental evidence at protein level: Swiss-Prot protein existence level 1. The initiation process of transfer DNA synthesis requires the interaction of at least three plasmid-specific components (TraH, I, and J) at the transfer origin resulting in the assembly of a specialised nucleoprotein complex - the relaxosome. Site- and strand-specific cleavage at the transfer origin is dependent on TraI and TraJ. From Escherichia coli.
  26735..27106   -  CDS            traJ: oriT-recognizing protein; traJ
  27139..27248   -  oriT           oriT: incP origin of transfer
  27474..27875   +  CDS            traK: TRAK4_ECOLX - Experimental evidence at protein level: Swiss-Prot protein existence level 1. From Escherichia coli.
  27878..28600   +  CDS            traL: TRAL4_ECOLX - Experimental evidence at protein level: Swiss-Prot protein existence level 1. From Escherichia coli.
  28600..29034   +  CDS            traM: TRAM4_ECOLX - Experimental evidence at protein level: Swiss-Prot protein existence level 1. From Escherichia coli.
  29093..30436   -  CDS            traN: TRAN4_ECOLX - Protein predicted: Swiss-Prot protein existence level 4. From Escherichia coli.
  33196..34269   -  CDS            korB: KORB2_ECOLX - Experimental evidence at protein level: Swiss-Prot protein existence level 1. In conjunction with KorA, inhibits the transcription of the kilA, trfA and korAB operons. Is also involved in the negative control of the kilB operon. From Escherichia coli.
  35045..35347   -  CDS            trfB: KORA2_ECOLX - Also known as korA. Experimental evidence at protein level: Swiss-Prot protein existence level 1. In conjunction with KorB, inhibits the transcription of kilA, trfA and korAB operons. In conjunction with KorC is responsible for the negative control of kilC and kilE operons. From Escherichia coli.
  35524..36099   -  CDS            klaC (fragment): KLAC_ECOLX - Also known as telB. Protein predicted: Swiss-Prot protein existence level 4. Belongs to the kla operon, which is associated with cryptic tellurite resistance, and IncW plasmid fertility inhibition. From Escherichia coli.
  36100..36185   +  CDS            lacI (fragment): lac repressor; lacI; The lac repressor binds to the lac operator to inhibit transcription in E. coli. This inhibition can be relieved by adding lactose or isopropyl-β-D-thiogalactopyranoside (IPTG).
  36198..36219   +  protein_bind   CAP binding site: CAP binding activates transcription in the presence of cAMP. E. coli catabolite activator protein
  36234..36264   +  promoter       lac promoter: promoter for the E. coli lac operon
  36268..36290   +  protein_bind   lac operator (fragment): The lac repressor binds to the lac operator to inhibit transcription in E. coli. This inhibition can be relieved by adding lactose or isopropyl-β-D-thiogalactopyranoside (IPTG). lac repressor encoded by lacI
  36647..36678   -  CDS            CmR (fragment): chloramphenicol acetyltransferase confers resistance to chloramphenicol
  36678..36755   +  rep_origin     M13 ori (fragment): M13 bacteriophage origin of replication; arrow indicates direction of (+) strand synthesis
  36759..36914   -  CDS            lacZα (fragment): LacZα fragment of β-galactosidase; lacZ fragment
  36922..36940   +  promoter       T7 promoter: promoter for bacteriophage T7 RNA polymerase
