[The description below was written by a language model from this plasmid's Addgene catalogue record and pLannotate feature annotations shown in this document.]
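Description:
pBJ7 is a large (about 37 kb) broad-host-range bacterial plasmid built on the pLAFR3 cosmid backbone and designed to deliver a bioluminescence reporter into bacterial chromosomes by Tn7 transposition. The backbone carries the IncP replication system (oriV with the trans-acting trfA gene, plus the korA/korB regulators), an IncP origin of transfer with neighbouring tra genes that allow conjugal mobilisation, and a lambda cos site inherited from the cosmid. Selection is by tetracycline, through the tetA efflux gene and its tetR regulator. The copy number is not recorded.

The payload is a mini-Tn7 element bounded by the Tn7L and Tn7R ends. It contains the Photorhabdus luminescens luxCDABE operon on the reverse strand. luxA and luxB encode the luciferase subunits, and luxC, luxD and luxE form the fatty acid reductase complex that supplies the aldehyde substrate, so tagged cells emit light without added substrate. The catalogue entry gives the promoter as a kanamycin-resistance (Pkan) promoter. The feature table does not annotate it as such, although a Tn5-derived fragment lies just upstream of luxC, where that promoter would be expected.

Outside the transposon ends, the plasmid carries tnsA, tnsB, tnsC and tnsD, plus a tnsE fragment, downstream of an araC/araBAD promoter unit. TnsABC together with TnsD directs high-frequency, site-specific insertion at the chromosomal attTn7 site, so transposon and transposase are supplied from one plasmid. Both the tns and lux genes were amplified from an earlier plasmid, pBEN276, and assembled by Gibson cloning. Scattered lac, lacZα, T7, SP6 and other fragments appear to be cloning remnants. According to the associated publication, the plasmid is used to tag bacteria for quantitative and spatial detection in plants.
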