Addgene plasmid #167136: pBJ7
Purpose: A tetracyclin resistant plasmid for Tn7-mediated chromosomal integration of Photorhabdus luminescens luxCDABE operon with Pkan promoter
Depositing lab: Akira Mine. Depositing organization: Ritsumeikan University. Publication: A versatile Tn7 transposon-based bioluminescence tagging tool for quantitative and spatial detection of bacteria in plants. Matsumoto A, Schluter T, Melkonian K, Takeda A, Nakagami H, Mine A. Plant Commun. 2021 Jul 20;3(1):100227. doi: 10.1016/j.xplc.2021.100227. eCollection 2022 Jan 10. PubMed 35059625.
Backbone
  Vector backbone: pLAFR3
  Vector type: Bacterial Expression, Luciferase
Growth in bacteria
  Bacterial resistance: Tetracycline, 10 μg/mL
  Growth temperature: 37°C
  Growth strain: DH5alpha
  Copy number: Unknown
Gene/Insert
  Gene/Insert name: luxCDABE
  Species: Photorhabdus luminescens
  Insert size (bp): 7600
  Promoter: Kanamycin promoter
  Cloning method: Gibson Cloning
  Sequencing primers: 5′ GACAATATTATGCAACCGTA
Resource information
  A portion of this plasmid was derived from a plasmid made by: tnsABCD and luxCDABE genes were amplified from pBEN276 (Addgene plasmid #69150).
Terms and licenses: Academic/Nonprofit Terms; Industry Terms: Not Available to Industry
How to cite: pBJ7 was a gift from Akira Mine (Addgene plasmid # 167136 ; http://n2t.net/addgene:167136 ; RRID:Addgene_167136)
